Addgene plasmid #245590: pICSL50032
Purpose: Level 0 Golden Gate part C-Terminal Tag with overhangs TTCG - GCTT
Depositing lab: Mark Youles. Depositing organization: Sainsbury Laboratory, Norwich.
Backbone
  Vector backbone: pICSL01003
  Backbone size w/o insert (bp): 2244
  Vector type: Synthetic Biology
Growth in bacteria
  Bacterial resistance: Spectinomycin, 50 μg/mL
  Growth temperature: 37°C
  Growth strain: DH5alpha
  Copy number: High Copy
Gene/Insert
  Gene/Insert name: C-Terminal tag Strep-3C E9
  Species: Synthetic
  Insert size (bp): 568
  Mutation: BsaI/BpiI sites removed by point-mutation
  Cloning method: Restriction Enzyme; 5′ cloning site BsaI (destroyed during cloning); 3′ cloning site BsaI (destroyed during cloning)
  Sequencing primers: 5′ TCACATGTTCTTTCCTGCG; 3′ GTCTCATGAGCGGATACATATTTGAATG
Terms and licenses: Academic/Nonprofit Terms; Industry Terms: Not Available to Industry
Depositor comments: Level 0 C-Terminal tag module used for GoldenGate assemblies using the MoClo overhang syntax
How to cite: pICSL50032 was a gift from Mark Youles (Addgene plasmid # 245590 ; http://n2t.net/addgene:245590 ; RRID:Addgene_245590)
