[The description below was written by a language model from this plasmid's Addgene catalogue record and pLannotate feature annotations shown in this document.]
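Description:
pICSL50032 is a Level 0 Golden Gate part plasmid from the MoClo modular cloning system, built in the small pICSL01003 acceptor backbone and classed as a synthetic biology vector. It is maintained in E. coli at high copy through a ColE1/pUC-type origin and is selected with spectinomycin, conferred by the aadA aminoglycoside adenylyltransferase gene. The feature table places an AmpR (bla) promoter upstream of that gene, where it presumably drives the marker. The short integrase, gentamicin acetyltransferase and lacI fragments flagged by the annotation look like remnants of the resistance cassette and backbone ancestry rather than functional genes.

The payload is a synthetic 568 bp C-terminal tag module named Strep-3C E9, flanked by the fusion overhangs TTCG and GCTT that define the C-terminal tag position in the MoClo syntax. The name suggests a Strep affinity tag and a 3C protease cleavage site combined with an E9 element. The annotation supports the last of these, detecting a fragment of colicin E9 from E. coli across most of the insert, but it does not separately annotate the Strep or 3C portions, and the record does not state their order. Internal BsaI and BpiI sites were removed by point mutation so that the part survives Type IIS digestion.

The plasmid has no promoter or terminator for expressing the tag itself. It is a donor part, intended to be released and ligated in frame downstream of a coding sequence module during one-pot assembly of a Level 1 transcription unit. The record does not describe the downstream application, though such a tag would typically serve for affinity capture of the fusion protein with optional protease removal.
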