Features (pLannotate 1.2.2; 7 found; start..end, strand, type, name):
    183..569     +  CDS            col (fragment): CEA9_ECOLX - Also known as cei. Experimental evidence at protein level: Swiss-Prot protein existence level 1. Colicins are polypeptide toxins produced by and active against E.coli and closely related bacteria. From Escherichia coli.
    698..802     +  promoter       AmpR promoter: bla
    793..873     -  CDS            int (fragment): INT2_ECOLX - Protein inferred from homology: Swiss-Prot protein existence level 3. Putative integrase believed to be involved in the insertion of antibiotic resistance genes into plasmids and transposons. From Escherichia coli.
    961..1017    +  CDS            GmR (fragment): gentamycin acetyltransferase; aacC1; confers resistance to gentamycin
   1024..1812    +  CDS            aadA: S3AD_ECOLX - Experimental evidence at protein level: Swiss-Prot protein existence level 1. Mediates bacterial resistance to the antibiotics streptomycin and spectinomycin. From Escherichia coli.
   1986..2574    +  rep_origin     ori: high-copy-number ColE1/pMB1/pBR322/pUC origin of replication
   2757..2806    +  CDS            lacI (fragment): lac repressor; lacI; The lac repressor binds to the lac operator to inhibit transcription in E. coli. This inhibition can be relieved by adding lactose or isopropyl-β-D-thiogalactopyranoside (IPTG).
>Addgene plasmid #245590 | pICSL50032 | addgene full sequence | sequence record 495510 | Addgene NGS Result
GGTCTCATTCGGGATCAGCTTGGAGCCACCCTCAGTTTGAGAAAGGTGGAGGAAGCGGTGGATCAGCTTG
GTCACACCCTCAATTCGAGAAGGGTGGTTCTGGAGGTGGTGCTAGCCTTGAGGTTTTGTTCCAGGGTCCT
GGAAGCGGAGGTGGATCAGGTGGATCAATGGAGAGTAAACGTAATAAGCCAGGTAAGGCAACAGGTAAAG
GTAAACCAGTTGGTGATAAATGGCTTGATGATGCAGGTAAAGATTCAGGAGCACCAATTCCAGATCGTAT
TGCTGATAAGTTGCGTGATAAAGAATTTAAAAGCTTCGACGATTTTCGTAAGGCTGTTTGGGAAGAGGTG
TCAAAGGATCCTGAGCTTAGTAAAAATTTGAACCCAAGCAATAAGTCTAGTGTTTCAAAAGGTTATTCTC
CATTTACTCCAAAGAATCAACAGGTCGGAGGTAGAAAAGTCTATGAACTTCATGCTGACAAGCCAATTAG
TCAAGGTGGTGAGGTTTATGACATGGATAATATCAGAGTGACTACACCTAAGAGACATATCGATATTCAC
CGTGGTAAGTAATGAGCTTTGAGACCACGTGGCTCTTCAGTGGACGAAAGGGCCTCGTGATACGCCTATT
TTTATAGGTTAATGTCATGATAATAATGGTTTCTTAGACGTCAGGTGGCACTTTTCGGGGAAATGTGCGC
GGAACCCCTATTTGTTTATTTTTCTAAATACATTCAAATATGTATCCGCTCATGAGACAATAACCCTGAT
AAATGCTTCAATAATATTGAAAAAGGAAGAGTATGCGCTCACGCAACTGGTCCAGAACCTTGACCGAACG
CAGCGGTGGTAACGGCGCAGTGGCGGTTTTCATGGCTTGTTATGACTGTTTTTTTTTGGGGTACAGTCTA
TGCCTCGGGCATCCAAGCAGCAAGCGCGTTACGCCGTGGGTCGATGTTTGATGTTATGGAGCAGCAACGA
TGTTACGCAGCAGGGCAGTCGCCCTAAAACAAAGTTAAACATCATGAGGGAAGCGGTGATCGCCGAAGTA
TCGACTCAACTATCAGAGGTAGTTGGCGTCATCGAGCGCCATCTCGAACCGACGTTGCTGGCCGTACATT
TGTACGGCTCCGCAGTGGATGGCGGCCTGAAGCCACACAGCGATATTGATTTGCTGGTTACGGTGACCGT
AAGGCTTGATGAAACAACGCGGCGAGCTTTGATCAACGACCTTTTGGAAACTTCGGCTTCCCCTGGAGAG
AGCGAGATTCTCCGCGCTGTAGAAGTCACCATTGTTGTGCACGACGACATCATTCCGTGGCGTTATCCAG
CTAAGCGCGAACTGCAATTTGGAGAATGGCAGCGCAATGACATTCTTGCAGGTATCTTCGAGCCAGCCAC
GATCGACATTGATCTGGCTATCTTGCTGACAAAAGCAAGAGAACATAGCGTTGCCTTGGTAGGTCCAGCG
GCGGAGGAACTCTTTGATCCGGTTCCTGAACAGGATCTATTTGAGGCGCTAAATGAAACCTTAACGCTAT
GGAACTCGCCGCCCGACTGGGCTGGCGATGAGCGAAATGTAGTGCTTACGTTGTCCCGCATTTGGTACAG
CGCAGTAACCGGCAAAATCGCGCCGAAGGATGTCGCTGCCGACTGGGCAATGGAGCGCCTGCCGGCCCAG
TATCAGCCCGTCATACTTGAAGCTAGACAGGCTTATCTTGGACAAGAAGAAGATCGCTTGGCCTCGCGCG
CAGATCAGTTGGAAGAATTTGTCCATTACGTAAAAGGCGAGATCACCAAGGTAGTCGGCAAATAACTGTC
AGACCAAGTTTACTCATATATACTTTAGATTGATTTAAAACTTCATTTTTAATTTAAAAGGATCTAGGTG
AAGATCCTTTTTGATAATCTCATGACCAAAATCCCTTAACGTGAGTTTTCGTTCCACTGAGCGTCAGACC
CCGTAGAAAAGATCAAAGGATCTTCTTGAGATCCTTTTTTTCTGCGCGTAATCTGCTGCTTGCAAACAAA
AAAACCACCGCTACCAGCGGTGGTTTGTTTGCCGGATCAAGAGCTACCAACTCTTTTTCCGAAGGTAACT
GGCTTCAGCAGAGCGCAGATACCAAATACTGTTCTTCTAGTGTAGCCGTAGTTAGGCCACCACTTCAAGA
ACTCTGTAGCACCGCCTACATACCTCGCTCTGCTAATCCTGTTACCAGTGGCTGCTGCCAGTGGCGATAA
GTCGTGTCTTACCGGGTTGGACTCAAGACGATAGTTACCGGATAAGGCGCAGCGGTCGGGCTGAACGGGG
GGTTCGTGCACACAGCCCAGCTTGGAGCGAACGACCTACACCGAACTGAGATACCTACAGCGTGAGCTAT
GAGAAAGCGCCACGCTTCCCGAAGGGAGAAAGGCGGACAGGTATCCGGTAAGCGGCAGGGTCGGAACAGG
AGAGCGCACGAGGGAGCTTCCAGGGGGAAACGCCTGGTATCTTTATAGTCCTGTCGGGTTTCGCCACCTC
TGACTTGAGCGTCGATTTTTGTGATGCTCGTCAGGGGGGCGGAGCCTATGGAAAAACGCCAGCAACGCGG
CCTTTTTACGGTTCCTGGCCTTTTGCTGGCCTTTTGCTCACATGTTCTTTCCTGCGTTATCCCCTGATTC
TGTGGATAACCGTATTACCGCCTTTGAGTGAGCTGATACCGCTCGCCGCAGCCGAACGACCGAGCGCAGC
GAGTCAGTGAGCGAGGAAGCGGAAGAGCGCCCAATACGCAAACCGCCTCTCCCCGCGCGTTGGCCGATTC
ATTAATCACTGT
